Addgene plasmid #190856: pSilencer2.1-U6-LRS1F50C
Purpose: For mammalian expression of LRS1F50C, a dual-specificity aptamer that binds OGT and GFP. Expression is driven by a U6 promoter. This dual-specificity aptamer is regulated by riboswitch elements.
Depositing lab: Gerald Hart. Depositing organization: University of Georgia. Publication: Dual-specificity RNA aptamers enable manipulation of target-specific O-GlcNAcylation and unveil functions of O-GlcNAc on beta-catenin. Zhu Y, Hart GW. Cell. 2022 Dec 30:S0092-8674(22)01529-X. doi: 10.1016/j.cell.2022.12.016. PubMed 36626902.
Backbone
  Vector backbone: pSilencer2.1-U6 hygro
  Total vector size (bp): 5147
  Vector type: Mammalian Expression, Synthetic Biology, Affinity Reagent/ Antibody
  Selectable markers: Hygromycin
Growth in bacteria
  Bacterial resistance: Ampicillin, 100 μg/mL
  Growth temperature: 37°C
  Growth strain: DH5alpha
  Copy number: High Copy
Gene/Insert
  Gene/Insert name: LRS1F50C (A Dual-Specificity aptamer targeting OGT and GFP)
  Species: Synthetic
  Insert size (bp): 310
  Promoter: U6
  Cloning method: Gibson Cloning
  Sequencing primers: 5′ T7, LKO.1 5'; 3′ 2.0Rev
Terms and licenses: Academic/Nonprofit Terms; Industry Terms
How to cite: pSilencer2.1-U6-LRS1F50C was a gift from Gerald Hart (Addgene plasmid # 190856 ; http://n2t.net/addgene:190856 ; RRID:Addgene_190856)
