[The description below was written by a language model from this plasmid's Addgene catalogue record and pLannotate feature annotations shown in this document.]
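Description:
pSilencer2.1-U6-LRS1F50C is a mammalian expression plasmid of about 5.1 kb built on the pSilencer2.1-U6 hygro backbone, a vector designed for RNA polymerase III-driven production of small, non-coding RNAs. It is maintained in E. coli through a high-copy ColE1/pUC-type origin and the β-lactamase gene conferring ampicillin resistance. For selection in mammalian cells it carries a hygromycin phosphotransferase cassette driven by the SV40 enhancer/early promoter and terminated by an SV40 polyadenylation signal. The annotation also picks up several backbone remnants, including lac promoter/operator elements, fragments of lacZα, lacI, ble, rop and bom, and SP6 and T7 phage promoters located upstream of the U6 promoter; none of these appears to be part of the functional payload.

The payload is a roughly 310 bp synthetic insert, LRS1F50C, introduced by Gibson assembly downstream of the human U6 snRNA promoter. The feature table does not annotate the insert itself, but the unannotated stretch between the U6 promoter and the lacZα fragment is consistent with its position. LRS1F50C encodes a dual-specificity RNA aptamer that binds both O-GlcNAc transferase (OGT) and GFP, and its activity is regulated by riboswitch elements; the record does not state which ligand controls the riboswitch. Because it binds the enzyme and GFP at once, such an aptamer can bring OGT to a GFP-tagged protein of interest. According to the associated study, this type of reagent is used to manipulate O-GlcNAcylation of specific target proteins in cells, with β-catenin as an example.
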