Features (pLannotate 1.2.2; 20 found; start..end, strand, type, name):
     96..186     +  promoter       AmpR promoter (fragment): bla
    187..480     +  promoter       SV40 promoter (fragment): SV40 enhancer and early promoter
    529..1554    +  CDS            HygR: aminoglycoside phosphotransferase from E. coli; aph(4)-Ia; confers resistance to hygromycin
   1564..1689    +  CDS            ble (fragment): BLE_KLEPN - Experimental evidence at protein level: Swiss-Prot protein existence level 1. Binding protein with a strong affinity to the bleomycin family of antibiotics. Binds to CL990; an antimitotic-antibiotic compound. From Klebsiella pneumoniae.
   1684..1805    +  polyA_signal   SV40 poly(A) signal: SV40 polyadenylation signal
   1878..1894    -  protein_bind   lac operator: The lac repressor binds to the lac operator to inhibit transcription in E. coli. This inhibition can be relieved by adding lactose or isopropyl-β-D-thiogalactopyranoside (IPTG). lac repressor encoded by lacI
   1902..1926    -  promoter       lac promoter (fragment): promoter for the E. coli lac operon
   1936..1955    +  promoter       AmpR promoter (fragment): bla
   1956..2816    +  CDS            AmpR: β-lactamase; bla; confers resistance to ampicillin, carbenicillin, and related antibiotics
   2987..3575    +  rep_origin     ori: high-copy-number ColE1/pMB1/pBR322/pUC origin of replication
   3758..3850    +  CDS            lacI (fragment): lac repressor; lacI; The lac repressor binds to the lac operator to inhibit transcription in E. coli. This inhibition can be relieved by adding lactose or isopropyl-β-D-thiogalactopyranoside (IPTG).
   3863..3884    +  protein_bind   CAP binding site: CAP binding activates transcription in the presence of cAMP. E. coli catabolite activator protein
   3899..3929    +  promoter       lac promoter: promoter for the E. coli lac operon
   3937..3953    +  protein_bind   lac operator: The lac repressor binds to the lac operator to inhibit transcription in E. coli. This inhibition can be relieved by adding lactose or isopropyl-β-D-thiogalactopyranoside (IPTG). lac repressor encoded by lacI
   3997..4015    +  promoter       SP6 promoter: promoter for bacteriophage SP6 RNA polymerase
   4027..4045    +  promoter       T7 promoter: promoter for bacteriophage T7 RNA polymerase
   4176..4416    +  promoter       U6 promoter: RNA polymerase III promoter for human U6 snRNA
   4754..4908    +  CDS            lacZα (fragment): LacZα fragment of β-galactosidase; lacZ fragment
   4914..5013    -  misc_feature   bom (fragment): basis of mobility region from pBR322
   5115..1       -  CDS            rop (fragment) (across the origin): Rop protein, which maintains plasmids at low copy number; rop
>Addgene plasmid #190856 | pSilencer2.1-U6-LRS1F50C | addgene full sequence | sequence record 379253 | Addgene NGS Result
GACGAAAGGGCCTCGTGATACGCCTATTTTTATAGGTTAATGTCATGATAATAATGGTTTCTTAGACGTC
AGGTGGCACTTTTCGGGGAAATGTGCGCGGAACCCCTATTTGTTTATTTTTCTAAATACATTCAAATATG
TATCCGCTCATGAGACAATAACCCTGATAAATGCTTCAATAATATTCCAGCAGGCAGAAGTATGCAAAGC
ATGCATCTCAATTAGTTAGCAACCAGGTGTGGAAAGTCCCCAGGCTCCCCAGCAGGCAGAAGTATGCAAA
GCATGCATCTCAATTAGTCAGCAACCATAGTCCCGCCCCTAACTCCGCCCATCCCGCCCCTAACTCCGCC
CAGTTCCGCCCATTCTCCGCCCCATGGCTGACTAATTTTTTTTATTTATGCAGAGGCCGAGGCCGCCTCT
GCCTCTGAGCTATTCCAGAAGTAGTGGGGAGGCTTTTTTGGAGGCCTAGGCTTTTGCAAAAAGCTCCCGG
GAGCTTGTATATCCATTTTCGGATCTGATCAGCACGTGATGAAAAAGCCTGAACTCACCGCGACGTCTGT
CGAGAAGTTTCTGATCGAAAAGTTCGACAGCGTCTCCGACCTGATGCAGCTCTCGGAGGGCGAAGAATCT
CGTGCTTTCAGCTTCGATGTAGGAGGGCGTGGATATGTCCTGCGGGTAAATAGCTGCGCCGATGGTTTCT
ACAAAGATCGTTATGTTTATCGGCACTTTGCATCGGCCGCGCTCCCGATTCCGGAAGTGCTTGACATTGG
GGAATTCAGCGAGAGCCTGACCTATTGCATCTCCCGCCGTGCACAGGGTGTCACGTTGCAAGACCTGCCT
GAAACCGAACTGCCCGCTGTTCTGCAGCCGGTCGCGGAGGCCATGGATGCGATCGCTGCGGCCGATCTTA
GCCAGACGAGCGGGTTCGGCCCATTCGGACCGCAAGGAATCGGTCAATACACTACATGGCGTGATTTCAT
ATGCGCGATTGCTGATCCCCATGTGTATCACTGGCAAACTGTGATGGACGACACCGTCAGTGCGTCCGTC
GCGCAGGCTCTCGATGAGCTGATGCTTTGGGCCGAGGACTGCCCCGAAGTCCGGCACCTCGTGCACGCGG
ATTTCGGCTCCAACAATGTCCTGACGGACAATGGCCGCATAACAGCGGTCATTGACTGGAGCGAGGCGAT
GTTCGGGGATTCCCAATACGAGGTCGCCAACATCTTCTTCTGGAGGCCGTGGTTGGCTTGTATGGAGCAG
CAGACGCGCTACTTCGAGCGGAGGCATCCGGAGCTTGCAGGATCGCCGCGGCTCCGGGCGTATATGCTCC
GCATTGGTCTTGACCAACTCTATCAGAGCTTGGTTGACGGCAATTTCGATGATGCAGCTTGGGCGCAGGG
TCGATGCGACGCAATCGTCCGATCCGGAGCCGGGACTGTCGGGCGTACACAAATCGCCCGCAGAAGCGCG
GCCGTCTGGACCGATGGCTGTGTAGAAGTACTCGCCGATAGTGGAAACCGACGCCCCAGCACTCGTCCGA
GGGCAAAGGAATAGCACGTGCTACGAGATTTCGATTCCACCGCCGCCTTCTATGAAAGGTTGGGCTTCGG
AATCGTTTTCCGGGACGCCGGCTGGATGATCCTCCAGCGCGGGGATCTCATGCTGGAGTTCTTCGCCCAC
CCCAACTTGTTTATTGCAGCTTATAATGGTTACAAATAAAGCAATAGCATCACAAATTTCACAAATAAAG
CATTTTTTTCACTGCATTCTAGTTGTGGTTTGTCCAAACTCATCAATGTATCTTATCATGTCTGTATACC
GTCGACCTCTAGCTAGAGCTTGGCGTAATCATGGTCATAGCTGTTTCCTGTGTGAAATTGTTATCCGCTC
ACAATTCCACACAACATACGAGCCGGAAGCATAAAGGTAAGCCTGAATATTGAAAAAGGAAGAGTATGAG
TATTCAACATTTCCGTGTCGCCCTTATTCCCTTTTTTGCGGCATTTTGCCTTCCTGTTTTTGCTCACCCA
GAAACGCTGGTGAAAGTAAAAGATGCTGAAGATCAGTTGGGTGCACGAGTGGGTTACATCGAACTGGATC
TCAACAGCGGTAAGATCCTTGAGAGTTTTCGCCCCGAAGAACGTTTTCCAATGATGAGCACTTTTAAAGT
TCTGCTATGTGGCGCGGTATTATCCCGTATTGACGCCGGGCAAGAGCAACTCGGTCGCCGCATACACTAT
TCTCAGAATGACTTGGTTGAGTACTCACCAGTCACAGAAAAGCATCTTACGGATGGCATGACAGTAAGAG
AATTATGCAGTGCTGCCATAACCATGAGTGATAACACTGCGGCCAACTTACTTCTGACAACGATCGGAGG
ACCGAAGGAGCTAACCGCTTTTTTGCACAACATGGGGGATCATGTAACTCGCCTTGATCGTTGGGAACCG
GAGCTGAATGAAGCCATACCAAACGACGAGCGTGACACCACGATGCCTGTAGCAATGGCAACAACGTTGC
GCAAACTATTAACTGGCGAACTACTTACTCTAGCTTCCCGGCAACAATTAATAGACTGGATGGAGGCGGA
TAAAGTTGCAGGACCACTTCTGCGCTCGGCCCTTCCGGCTGGCTGGTTTATTGCTGATAAATCTGGAGCC
GGTGAGCGTGGGTCTCGCGGTATCATTGCAGCACTGGGGCCAGATGGTAAGCCCTCCCGTATCGTAGTTA
TCTACACGACGGGGAGTCAGGCAACTATGGATGAACGAAATAGACAGATCGCTGAGATAGGTGCCTCACT
GATTAAGCATTGGTAACTGTCAGACCAAGTTTACTCATATATACTTTAGATTGATTTAAAACTTCATTTT
TAATTTAAAAGGATCTAGGTGAAGATCCTTTTTGATAATCTCATGACCAAAATCCCTTAACGTGAGTTTT
CGTTCCACTGAGCGTCAGACCCCGTAGAAAAGATCAAAGGATCTTCTTGAGATCCTTTTTTTCTGCGCGT
AATCTGCTGCTTGCAAACAAAAAAACCACCGCTACCAGCGGTGGTTTTTTTGCCGGATCAAGAGCTACCA
ACTCTTTTTCCGAAGGTAACTGGCTTCAGCAGAGCGCAGATACCAAATACTGTTCTTCTAGTGTAGCCGT
AGTTAGGCCACCACTTCAAGAACTCTGTAGCACCGCCTACATACCTCGCTCTGCTAATCCTGTTACCAGT
GGCTGCTGCCAGTGGCGATAAGTCGTGTCTTACCGGGTTGGACTCAAGACGATAGTTACCGGATAAGGCG
CAGCGGTCGGGCTGAACGGGGGGTTCGTGCACACAGCCCAGCTTGGAGCGAACGACCTACACCGAACTGA
GATACCTACAGCGTGAGCTATGAGAAAGCGCCACGCTTCCCGAAGGGAGAAAGGCGGACAGGTATCCGGT
AAGCGGCAGGGTCGGAACAGGAGAGCGCACGAGGGAGCTTCCAGGGGGAAACGCCTGGTATCTTTATAGT
CCTGTCGGGTTTCGCCACCTCTGACTTGAGCGTCGATTTTTGTGATGCTCGTCAGGGGGGCGGAGCCTAT
GGAAAAACGCCAGCAACGCGGCCTTTTTACGGTTCCTGGCCTTTTGCTGGCCTTTTGCTCACATGTTCTT
TCCTGCGTTATCCCCTGATTCTGTGGATAACCGTATTACCGCCTTTGAGTGAGCTGATACCGCTCGCCGC
AGCCGAACGACCGAGCGCAGCGAGTCAGTGAGCGAGGAAGCGGAAGAGCGCCCAATACGCAAACCGCCTC
TCCCCGCGCGTTGGCCGATTCATTAATGCAGCTGGCACGACAGGTTTCCCGACTGGAAAGCGGGCAGTGA
GCGCAACGCAATTAATGTGAGTTAGCTCACTCATTAGGCACCCCAGGCTTTACACTTTATGCTTCCGGCT
CGTATGTTGTGTGGAATTGTGAGCGGATAACAATTTCACACAGGAAACAGCTATGACATGATTACGAATT
GCAACGATTTAGGTGACACTATAGAAGAGAAGGAATTAATACGACTCACTATAGGGAGAGAGAGAGAATT
ACCCTCACTAAAGGGAGGAGAAGCATGAATTCCCCAGTGGAAAGACGCGCAGGCAAAACGCACCACGTGA
CGGAGCGTGACCGCGCGCCGAGCGCGCGCCAAGGTCGGGCAGGAAGAGGGCCTATTTCCCATGATTCCTT
CATATTTGCATATACGATACAAGGCTGTTAGAGAGATAATTAGAATTAATTTGACTGTAAACACAAAGAT
ATTAGTACAAAATACGTGACGTAGAAAGTAATAATTTCTTGGGTAGTTTGCAGTTTTAAAATTATGTTTT
AAAATGGACTATCATATGCTTACCGTAACTTGAAAGTATTTCGATTTCTTGGGTTTATATATCTTGTGGA
AAGGACGAAACACCGGGAGAATCACTTACGGATCCTCGTTAAGTGGCTCTCAGTCGCCCGTAACTCCGAT
GCCGATGCAGCGGCGACAACTGCACCCAAGGCTCGGAGAAGGAAGGTTTGGTATGTGGTATATTCTCCGA
GCCCAACACACACACACACACACACACACACACAACACACACACACACACACAAGCTTCTGAGCTGACTG
CGATGGGAGCACGAAACGTCGTGGCGCAATTGGGTGGGGAAAGTCCTTAAAAGAGGGCCACCAAGCTCAG
AAGCTGAAGGAGAGGAGAGGTAGAGGAGAAGCTTCTGAGCTTGGTTTTTTTGGAAAAGCTTGGCACTGGC
CGTCGTTTTACAACGTCGTGACTGGGAAAACCCTGGCGTTACCCAACTTAATCGCCTTGCAGCACATCCC
CCTTTCGCCAGCTGGCGTAATAGCGAAGAGGCCCGCACCGATCGCCCTTCCCAACAGTTGCGCAGCCTGA
ATGGCGAATGGCGCCTGATGCGGTATTTTCTCCTTACGCATCTGTGCGGTATTTCACACCGCATATGGTG
CACTCTCAGTACAATCTGCTCTGATGCCGCATAGTTAAGCCAGCCCCGACACCCGCCAACACCCGCTGAC
GCGCCCTGACGGGCTTGTCTGCTCCCGGCATCCGCTTACAGACAAGCTGTGACCGTCTCCGGGAGCTGCA
TGTGTCAGAGGTTTTCACCGTCATCACCGAAACGCGCGA
